>Addgene plasmid #213764 | pPB-MGT4-d2EGFP_CMV-mCherry | addgene full sequence | sequence record 421751 | Addgene NGS Result
TTAACCCTAGAAAGATAGTCTGCGTAAAATTGACGCATGCATTCTTGAAATATTGCTCTCTCTTTCTAAA
TAGCGCGAATCCGTCGCTGTGCATTTAGGACATCTCAGTCGCCGCTTGGAGCTCCCGTGAGGCGTGCTTG
TCAATGCGGTAAGTGTCACTGATTTTGAACTATAACGACCGCGTGAGTCAAAATGACGCATGATTATCTT
TTACGTGACTTTTAAGATTTAACTCATACGATAATTATATTGTTATTTCATGTTCTACTTACGTGATAAC
TTATTATATATATATTTTCTTGTTATAGATATCATCAACTTTGTATAGAAAAGTTGTGACCCCCCTGTGG
TGTGTCATTGGTAAGCCAGAGGACAGGACCAGAAAGCCCAGAATCCGCTGAGTCATGCTGAGGTCATTGT
ACCAAGCTGTGTCCAGCTGAGCTGAGCCAGGCTGACCTTCTTTTGTGCATCCCACGTGAGCCCAGCCCGC
GCAGGCGCGGGCTCTCCGCAGGCAAGGGGCGGGGCTGGGCGAAGGAGGCGGGGGCGAGAGGGAGGGCCAA
AAGCTGGACCGCGGGCAGAGGTAAGAAGCGATTGGTCGTCCGATTGCGTCACGTGATTCTCGGTGGGGGG
GTTCCCATCTCCTCCCCGAATTTAAACTCTTCCTTTTGACCCCAGGCTCACCTGGCCTGGTTTGTGGTTT
TGATTTTGCCCTCAGAGTAATGTATTTCCTTTAGTTCAAAGTGAAATAAAACACTTAAGTTACTTAGAAA
CTCAGGTGATAGGATATCTTTAGAAAAAAAAGACCTAGAAAACATATTTAAGGAAATAATGGCTGAAATT
TTCCCAAATCTGGAGATAACCAGCAGCACTCAAGTACAGGAAATTCAAAGGTCACCAATTAGATTAAATG
CAGGAGGAATTTCCCAAGGTACATCATAATCACCTCTTTAAGGGACCCAGATAAGAATCACTCTCCGCTA
GCACGCACACGCATCTGTGAGTGGGTTACAGGAGAAGTCACCCAGGTTCTGGGCAAGGAGCAGGCCCAAG
CTGTGTGGGCATGTGTGGGTTACTTGACCTCTCTGAACCTCAAATCGGGCTCTGGGAAATTTGCTGAGTC
CTACCAGATTGTTCTGCCCTCACACCTCCCTGCCACTCCCACAGCAAAGGCACGGCCCCCTCCACTGCCA
GCCACTGTCTGGACGCTGACTCTGCAAAGGGTCCATTGATGAGAACTGTGAGTCTCCTAGCTCACGTTTC
TACCCGAGCCCGCGGAGGCACAGACCGGAAGTGGCGCGCAGCCTCCCAGCGGAGGGAACCGCCTATGCCT
CCGTCGCGCTGGCCGGAAGACGGGGGTGCAACCCTTTGAAGTGTCCCCTCCTACTTCTTGCTGCTACAAG
TTTGTACAAAAAAGCAGGCTGCCACCATGGTGAGCAAGGGCGAGGAGCTGTTCACCGGGGTGGTGCCCAT
CCTGGTCGAGCTGGACGGCGACGTAAACGGCCACAAGTTCAGCGTGTCCGGCGAGGGCGAGGGCGATGCC
ACCTACGGCAAGCTGACCCTGAAGTTCATCTGCACCACCGGCAAGCTGCCCGTGCCCTGGCCCACCCTCG
TGACCACCCTGACCTACGGCGTGCAGTGCTTCAGCCGCTACCCCGACCACATGAAGCAGCACGACTTCTT
CAAGTCCGCCATGCCCGAAGGCTACGTCCAGGAGCGCACCATCTTCTTCAAGGACGACGGCAACTACAAG
ACCCGCGCCGAGGTGAAGTTCGAGGGCGACACCCTGGTGAACCGCATCGAGCTGAAGGGCATCGACTTCA
AGGAGGACGGCAACATCCTGGGGCACAAGCTGGAGTACAACTACAACAGCCACAACGTCTATATCATGGC
CGACAAGCAGAAGAACGGCATCAAGGTGAACTTCAAGATCCGCCACAACATCGAGGACGGCAGCGTGCAG
CTCGCCGACCACTACCAGCAGAACACCCCCATCGGCGACGGCCCCGTGCTGCTGCCCGACAACCACTACC
TGAGCACCCAGTCCGCCCTGAGCAAAGACCCCAACGAGAAGCGCGATCACATGGTCCTGCTGGAGTTCGT
GACCGCCGCCGGGATCACTCTCGGCATGGACGAGCTGTACAAGAAGCTTAGCCATGGCTTCCCGCCGGAG
GTGGAGGAGCAGGATGATGGCACGCTGCCCATGTCTTGTGCCCAGGAGAGCGGGATGGACCGTCACCCTG
CAGCCTGTGCTTCTGCTAGGATCAATGTGTAGACCCAGCTTTCTTGTACAAAGTGGTGATCCTCAGGTGC
AGGCTGCCTATCAGAAGGTGGTGGCTGGTGTGGCCAATGCCCTGGCTCACAAATACCACTGAGATCTTTT
TCCCTCTGCCAAAAATTATGGGGACATCATGAAGCCCCTTGAGCATCTGACTTCTGGCTAATAAAGGAAA
TTTATTTTCATTGCAATAGTGTGTTGGAATTTTTTGTGTCTCTCACTCGGAAGGACATATGGGAGGGCAA
ATCATTTAAAACATCAGAATGAGTATTTGGTTTAGAGTTTGGCAACATATGCCCATATGCTGGCTGCCAT
GAACAAAGGTTGGCTATAAAGAGGTCATCAGTATATGAAACAGCCCCCTGCTGTCCATTCCTTATTCCAT
AGAAAAGCCTTGACTTGAGGTTAGATTTTTTTTATATTTTGTTTTGTGTTATTTTTTTCTTTAACATCCC
TAAAATTTTCCTTACATGTTTTACTAGCCAGATTTTTCCTCCTCTCCTGACTACTCCCAGTCATAGCTGT
CCCTCTTCTCTTATGGAGATCCCTCGACCTGCAGCCCAAGCTTCGCGTTGACATTGATTATTGACTAGTT
ATTAATAGTAATCAATTACGGGGTCATTAGTTCATAGCCCATATATGGAGTTCCGCGTTACATAACTTAC
GGTAAATGGCCCGCCTGGCTGACCGCCCAACGACCCCCGCCCATTGACGTCAATAATGACGTATGTTCCC
ATAGTAACGCCAATAGGGACTTTCCATTGACGTCAATGGGTGGAGTATTTACGGTAAACTGCCCACTTGG
CAGTACATCAAGTGTATCATATGCCAAGTACGCCCCCTATTGACGTCAATGACGGTAAATGGCCCGCCTG
GCATTATGCCCAGTACATGACCTTATGGGACTTTCCTACTTGGCAGTACATCTACGTATTAGTCATCGCT
ATTACCATGGTGATGCGGTTTTGGCAGTACATCAATGGGCGTGGATAGCGGTTTGACTCACGGGGATTTC
CAAGTCTCCACCCCATTGACGTCAATGGGAGTTTGTTTTGGCACCAAAATCAACGGGACTTTCCAAAATG
TCGTAACAACTCCGCCCCATTGACGCAAATGGGCGGTAGGCGTGTACGGTGGGAGGTCTATATAAGCAGA
GCTCTCTGGCTAACTAGAGAACCCACTGCGCCACCATGGTGAGCAAGGGCGAGGAGGATAACATGGCCAT
CATCAAGGAGTTCATGCGCTTCAAGGTGCACATGGAGGGCTCCGTGAACGGCCACGAGTTCGAGATCGAG
GGCGAGGGCGAGGGCCGCCCCTACGAGGGCACCCAGACCGCCAAGCTGAAGGTGACCAAGGGTGGCCCCC
TGCCCTTCGCCTGGGACATCCTGTCCCCTCAGTTCATGTACGGCTCCAAGGCCTACGTGAAGCACCCCGC
CGACATCCCCGACTACTTGAAGCTGTCCTTCCCCGAGGGCTTCAAGTGGGAGCGCGTGATGAACTTCGAG
GACGGCGGCGTGGTGACCGTGACCCAGGACTCCTCCCTGCAGGACGGCGAGTTCATCTACAAGGTGAAGC
TGCGCGGCACCAACTTCCCCTCCGACGGCCCCGTAATGCAGAAGAAGACCATGGGCTGGGAGGCCTCCTC
CGAGCGGATGTACCCCGAGGACGGCGCCCTGAAGGGCGAGATCAAGCAGAGGCTGAAGCTGAAGGACGGC
GGCCACTACGACGCTGAGGTCAAGACCACCTACAAGGCCAAGAAGCCCGTGCAGCTGCCCGGCGCCTACA
ACGTCAACATCAAGTTGGACATCACCTCCCACAACGAGGACTACACCATCGTGGAACAGTACGAACGCGC
CGAGGGCCGCCACTCCACCGGCGGCATGGACGAGCTGTACAAGTAACTCGAGTCTAGAGGGCCCGTTTAA
ACCCGCTGATCAGCCTCGACTGTGCCTTCTAGTTGCCAGCCATCTGTTGTTTGCCCCTCCCCCGTGCCTT
CCTTGACCCTGGAAGGTGCCACTCCCACTGTCCTTTCCTAATAAAATGAGGAAATTGCATCGCATTGTCT
GAGTAGGTGTCATTCTATTCTGGGGGGTGGGGTGGGGCAGGACAGCAAGGGGGAGGATTGGGAAGACAAT
AGCAGGCATGCTGGGGATGCGGTGGGCTCTATGGCTCGAGTTAATTAACGAGAGCATAATATTGATATGT
GCCAAAGTTGTTTCTGACTGACTAATAAGTATAATTTGTTTCTATTATGTATAGGTTAAGCTAATTACTT
ATTTTATAATACAACATGACTGTTTTTAAAGTACAAAATAAGTTTATTTTTGTAAAAGAGAGAATGTTTA
AAAGTTTTGTTACTTTATAGAAGAAATTTTGAGTTTTTGTTTTTTTTTAATAAATAAATAAACATAAATA
AATTGTTTGTTGAATTTATTATTAGTATGTAAGTGTAAATATAATAAAACTTAATATCTATTCAAATTAA
TAAATAAACCTCGATATACAGACCGATAAAACACATGCGTCAATTTTACGCATGATTATCTTTAACGTAC
GTCACAATATGATTATCTTTCTAGGGTTAAATAATAGTTTCTAATTTTTTTATTATTCAGCCTGCTGTCG
TGAATACCGAGCTCCAATTCGCCCTATAGTGAGTCGTATTACAATTCACTGGCCGTCGTTTTACAACGTC
GTGACTGGGAAAACCCTGGCGTTACCCAACTTAATCGCCTTGCAGCACATCCCCCTTTCGCCAGCTGGCG
TAATAGCGAAGAGGCCCGCACCGATCGCCCTTCCCAACAGTTGCGCAGCCTGAATGGCGAATGGG
[124 nt withheld, positions 5106-5229]
C
[91 nt withheld, positions 5231-5321]
A
[49 nt withheld, positions 5323-5371]
CCTTTGACGTTGGAGTCCACGTTCTTT
[37 nt withheld, positions 5399-5435]
ACCCTATCTCGGTCTATTCTTTTGATTTATAAGGGATTTTGCCGATTTCGGCCTATTGGTTAAAAAATGA
GCTGATTTAACAAAAATTTAACGCGAATTTTAACAAAATATTAACGCTTACAATTTAGGTGGCACTTTTC
GGGGAAATGTGCGCGGAACCCCTATTTGTTTATTTTTCTAAATACATTCAAATATGTATCCGCTCATGAG
ACAATAACCCTGATAAATGCTTCAATAATATTGAAAAAGGAAGAGTATGAGTATTCAACATTTCCGTGTC
GCCCTTATTCCCTTTTTTGCGGCATTTTGCCTTCCTGTTTTTGCTCACCCAGAAACGCTGGTGAAAGTAA
AAGATGCTGAAGATCAGTTGGGTGCACGAGTGGGTTACATCGAACTGGATCTCAACAGCGGTAAGATCCT
TGAGAGTTTTCGCCCCGAAGAACGTTTTCCAATGATGAGCACTTTTAAAGTTCTGCTATGTGGCGCGGTA
TTATCCCGTATTGACGCCGGGCAAGAGCAACTCGGTCGCCGCATACACTATTCTCAGAATGACTTGGTTG
AGTACTCACCAGTCACAGAAAAGCATCTTACGGATGGCATGACAGTAAGAGAATTATGCAGTGCTGCCAT
AACCATGAGTGATAACACTGCGGCCAACTTACTTCTGACAACGATCGGAGGACCGAAGGAGCTAACCGCT
TTTTTGCACAACATGGGGGATCATGTAACTCGCCTTGATCGTTGGGAACCGGAGCTGAATGAAGCCATAC
CAAACGACGAGCGTGACACCACGATGCCTGTAGCAATGGCAACAACGTTGCGCAAACTATTAACTGGCGA
ACTACTTACTCTAGCTTCCCGGCAACAATTAATAGACTGGATGGAGGCGGATAAAGTTGCAGGACCACTT
CTGCGCTCGGCCCTTCCGGCTGGCTGGTTTATTGCTGATAAATCTGGAGCCGGTGAGCGTGGGTCTCGCG
GTATCATTGCAGCACTGGGGCCAGATGGTAAGCCCTCCCGTATCGTAGTTATCTACACGACGGGGAGTCA
GGCAACTATGGATGAACGAAATAGACAGATCGCTGAGATAGGTGCCTCACTGATTAAGCATTGGTAACTG
TCAGACCAAGTTTACTCATATATACTTTAGATTGATTTAAAACTTCATTTTTAATTTAAAAGGATCTAGG
TGAAGATCCTTTTTGATAATCTCATGACCAAAATCCCTTAACGTGAGTTTTCGTTCCACTGAGCGTCAGA
CCCCGTAGAAAAGATCAAAGGATCTTCTTGAGATCCTTTTTTTCTGCGCGTAATCTGCTGCTTGCAAACA
AAAAAACCACCGCTACCAGCGGTGGTTTGTTTGCCGGATCAAGAGCTACCAACTCTTTTTCCGAAGGTAA
CTGGCTTCAGCAGAGCGCAGATACCAAATACTGTTCTTCTAGTGTAGCCGTAGTTAGGCCACCACTTCAA
GAACTCTGTAGCACCGCCTACATACCTCGCTCTGCTAATCCTGTTACCAGTGGCTGCTGCCAGTGGCGAT
AAGTCGTGTCTTACCGGGTTGGACTCAAGACGATAGTTACCGGATAAGGCGCAGCGGTCGGGCTGAACGG
GGGGTTCGTGCACACAGCCCAGCTTGGAGCGAACGACCTACACCGAACTGAGATACCTACAGCGTGAGCT
ATGAGAAAGCGCCACGCTTCCCGAAGGGAGAAAGGCGGACAGGTATCCGGTAAGCGGCAGGGTCGGAACA
GGAGAGCGCACGAGGGAGCTTCCAGGGGGAAACGCCTGGTATCTTTATAGTCCTGTCGGGTTTCGCCACC
TCTGACTTGAGCGTCGATTTTTGTGATGCTCGTCAGGGGGGCGGAGCCTATGGAAAAACGCCAGCAACGC
GGCCTTTTTACGGTTCCTGGCCTTTTGCTGGCCTTTTGCTCACATGTTCTTTCCTGCGTTATCCCCTGAT
TCTGTGGATAACCGTATTACCGCCTTTGAGTGAGCTGATACCGCTCGCCGCAGCCGAACGACCGAGCGCA
GCGAGTCAGTGAGCGAGGAAGCGGAAGAGCGCCCAATACGCAAACCGCCTCTCCCCGCGCGTTGGCCGAT
TCATTAATGCAGCTGGCACGACAGGTTTCCCGACTGGAAAGCGGGCAGTGAGCGCAACGCAATTAATGTG
AGTTAGCTCACTCATTAGGCACCCCAGGCTTTACACTTTATGCTTCCGGCTCGTATGTTGTGTGGAATTG
TGAGCGGATAACAATTTCACACAGGAAACAGCTATGACCATGATTACGCCAAGCTCGAAATTAACCCTCA
CTAAAGGGAACAAAAGCTGGTACCTCGCGCGACTTGGTTTGCCATTCTTTAGCGCGCGTCGCGTCACACA
GCTTGGCCACAATGTGGTTTTTGTCAAACGAAGATTCTATGACGTGTTTAAAGTTTAGGTCGAGTAAAGC
GCAAATCTTTT
Features (pLannotate 1.2.2; 22 found; start..end, strand, type, name):
    316..336     +  protein_bind   attB4: mutant version of attB; core recombination site for the Gateway® BP reaction BP Clonase™
   1396..1420    +  protein_bind   attB1: mutant version of attB; recombination site for the Gateway® BP reaction BP Clonase™
   1427..2272    +  CDS            d2EGFP: EGFP destabilized by fusion to residues 422-461 of mouse ornithine decarboxylase, giving an in vivo half-life of ~2 hours mammalian codon-optimized
   2273..2297    -  protein_bind   attB2: mutant version of attB; recombination site for the Gateway® BP reaction BP Clonase™
   2301..2369    +  CDS            HBB (fragment): HBB_PONPY - Experimental evidence at transcript level: Swiss-Prot protein existence level 2. Involved in oxygen transport from the lung to the various peripheral tissues. From Pongo pygmaeus (Bornean orangutan).
   2440..2495    +  polyA_signal   β-globin poly(A) signal: rabbit β-globin polyadenylation signal (Gil and Proudfoot, 1987)
   2850..3229    +  enhancer       CMV enhancer: human cytomegalovirus immediate early enhancer
   3230..3433    +  promoter       CMV promoter: human cytomegalovirus (CMV) immediate early promoter
   3466..4173    +  CDS            mCherry: mCherry is a basic (constitutively fluorescent) red fluorescent protein published in 2004, derived from Discosoma sp.. It is reported to be a very rapidly-maturing monomer with low acid sensitivity.
   4220..4444    +  polyA_signal   bGH poly(A) signal: bovine growth hormone polyadenylation signal
   4923..4941    -  promoter       T7 promoter: promoter for bacteriophage T7 RNA polymerase
   4944..5101    +  CDS            lacZα (fragment): LacZα fragment of β-galactosidase; lacZ fragment
   5106..5534    +  rep_origin     f1 ori (sequence partly withheld): f1 bacteriophage origin of replication; arrow indicates direction of (+) strand synthesis
   5587..5691    +  promoter       AmpR promoter: bla
   5692..6552    +  CDS            AmpR: β-lactamase; bla; confers resistance to ampicillin, carbenicillin, and related antibiotics
   6723..7311    +  rep_origin     ori: high-copy-number ColE1/pMB1/pBR322/pUC origin of replication
   7494..7586    +  CDS            lacI (fragment): lac repressor; lacI; The lac repressor binds to the lac operator to inhibit transcription in E. coli. This inhibition can be relieved by adding lactose or isopropyl-β-D-thiogalactopyranoside (IPTG).
   7599..7620    +  protein_bind   CAP binding site: CAP binding activates transcription in the presence of cAMP. E. coli catabolite activator protein
   7635..7665    +  promoter       lac promoter: promoter for the E. coli lac operon
   7673..7689    +  protein_bind   lac operator: The lac repressor binds to the lac operator to inhibit transcription in E. coli. This inhibition can be relieved by adding lactose or isopropyl-β-D-thiogalactopyranoside (IPTG). lac repressor encoded by lacI
   7734..7752    +  promoter       T3 promoter: promoter for bacteriophage T3 RNA polymerase
   7769..4       -  CDS            FP (fragment) (across the origin): FP25_NPVAC - Experimental evidence at protein level: Swiss-Prot protein existence level 1. From Autographa californica nuclear polyhedrosis virus (AcMNPV).
