[The description below was written by a language model from this plasmid's Addgene catalogue record and pLannotate feature annotations shown in this document.]
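Description:
pPB-MGT4-d2EGFP_CMV-mCherry is a piggyBac transposon reporter plasmid built on a commercial PiggyBac gene expression backbone and intended for stable genomic integration in mammalian cells, presumably with a separately supplied piggyBac transposase. In bacteria it is maintained through a high-copy ColE1/pUC-type origin and selected with ampicillin (AmpR under its own bla promoter). The backbone also carries an f1 ori, lacZα/lac promoter remnants and T7 and T3 promoters. The automated annotation does not label the piggyBac terminal repeats. A short baculovirus FP25-like fragment spanning the sequence origin may reflect transposon-flanking sequence, but the record does not confirm this.

The payload consists of two expression units in the same orientation. The first is the MGT#4 element, a synthetic cis-regulatory sequence of human origin designed to be active in the mesenchymal glioblastoma cell state. It is not annotated as a feature but appears to occupy the roughly 1 kb interval between the Gateway attB4 and attB1 sites, consistent with the recorded insert size. It drives d2EGFP, an EGFP destabilised by fusion to a mouse ornithine decarboxylase degradation domain (half-life of about two hours). The short half-life lets green fluorescence follow current regulatory activity rather than accumulating. This unit is flanked downstream by attB2 and terminated by a rabbit β-globin poly(A) signal. The second unit uses the CMV enhancer/promoter to express mCherry constitutively, with a bGH poly(A) signal. It serves as the selectable marker for identifying or sorting cells that carry the construct, independent of cell state.

Together, the red signal marks cells carrying the construct and the green signal reports mesenchymal identity, supporting genetic tracing of glioblastoma cell-state changes.
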