Addgene plasmid #213764: pPB-MGT4-d2EGFP_CMV-mCherry
Purpose: Fluorescent reporter for genetic tracing of mesenchymal Glioblastoma cell-state.
Depositing lab: Gaetano Gargiulo. Depositing organization: Max-Delbrueck-Centrum fuer Molekulare Medizin (MDC). Publication: Logical design of synthetic cis-regulatory DNA for genetic tracing of cell identities and state changes. Company C, Schmitt MJ, Dramaretska Y, Serresi M, Kertalli S, Jiang B, Yin JA, Aguzzi A, Barozzi I, Gargiulo G. Nat Commun. 2024 Feb 5;15(1):897. doi: 10.1038/s41467-024-45069-6. PubMed 38316783.
Backbone
  Vector backbone: PiggyBac Gene Expression Vector
  Backbone manufacturer: VectorBuilder Inc.
  Backbone size w/o insert (bp): 6836
  Vector type: Synthetic Biology
  Selectable markers: mCherry
Growth in bacteria
  Bacterial resistance: Ampicillin, 100 μg/mL
  Growth temperature: 37°C
  Growth strain: NEB Stable
  Copy number: High Copy
Gene/Insert
  Gene/Insert name: MGT#4-d2EGFP
  Species: H. sapiens (human)
  Insert size (bp): 1060
  Cloning method: Unknown
Terms and licenses: Academic/Nonprofit Terms; Industry Terms: Not Available to Industry
How to cite: pPB-MGT4-d2EGFP_CMV-mCherry was a gift from Gaetano Gargiulo (Addgene plasmid # 213764 ; http://n2t.net/addgene:213764 ; RRID:Addgene_213764)
