>Addgene plasmid #213764 | pPB-MGT4-d2EGFP_CMV-mCherry | depositor partial sequence | sequence record 416876 | MGT#4
TGACCCCCCTGTGGTGTGTCATTGGTAAGCCAGAGGACAGGACCAGAAAGCCCAGAATCCGCTGAGTCAT
GCTGAGGTCATTGTACCAAGCTGTGTCCAGCTGAGCTGAGCCAGGCTGACCTTCTTTTGTGCATCCCACG
TGAGCCCAGCCCGCGCAGGCGCGGGCTCTCCGCAGGCAAGGGGCGGGGCTGGGCGAAGGAGGCGGGGGCG
AGAGGGAGGGCCAAAAGCTGGACCGCGGGCAGAGGTAAGAAGCGATTGGTCGTCCGATTGCGTCACGTGA
TTCTCGGTGGGGGGGTTCCCATCTCCTCCCCGAATTTAAACTCTTCCTTTTGACCCCAGGCTCACCTGGC
CTGGTTTGTGGTTTTGATTTTGCCCTCAGAGTAATGTATTTCCTTTAGTTCAAAGTGAAATAAAACACTT
AAGTTACTTAGAAACTCAGGTGATAGGATATCTTTAGAAAAAAAAGACCTAGAAAACATATTTAAGGAAA
TAATGGCTGAAATTTTCCCAAATCTGGAGATAACCAGCAGCACTCAAGTACAGGAAATTCAAAGGTCACC
AATTAGATTAAATGCAGGAGGAATTTCCCAAGGTACATCATAATCACCTCTTTAAGGGACCCAGATAAGA
ATCACTCTCCGCTAGCACGCACACGCATCTGTGAGTGGGTTACAGGAGAAGTCACCCAGGTTCTGGGCAA
GGAGCAGGCCCAAGCTGTGTGGGCATGTGTGGGTTACTTGACCTCTCTGAACCTCAAATCGGGCTCTGGG
AAATTTGCTGAGTCCTACCAGATTGTTCTGCCCTCACACCTCCCTGCCACTCCCACAGCAAAGGCACGGC
CCCCTCCACTGCCAGCCACTGTCTGGACGCTGACTCTGCAAAGGGTCCATTGATGAGAACTGTGAGTCTC
CTAGCTCACGTTTCTACCCGAGCCCGCGGAGGCACAGACCGGAAGTGGCGCGCAGCCTCCCAGCGGAGGG
AACCGCCTATGCCTCCGTCGCGCTGGCCGGAAGACGGGGGTGCAACCCTTTGAAGTGTCCCCTCCTACTT
CTTGCTGCTA
